Addgene plasmid #31211: pLenti6/V5-DEST-ITGB3BP
Depositing lab: Lynda Chin. Depositing organization: Dana-Farber Cancer Institute. Publication: Proinvasion metastasis drivers in early-stage melanoma are oncogenes. Scott KL, Nogueira C, Heffernan TP, van Doorn R, Dhakal S, Hanna JA, Min C, Jaskelioff M, Xiao Y, Wu CJ, Cameron LA, Perry SR, Zeid R, Feinberg T, Kim M, Vande Woude G, Granter SR, Bosenberg M, Chu GC, DePinho RA, Rimm DL, Chin L. Cancer Cell. 2011 Jul 12;20(1):92-103. 10.1016/j.ccr.2011.05.025 PubMed 21741599.
Backbone
  Vector backbone: pLenti6/V5-DEST
  Backbone manufacturer: Invitrogen
  Backbone size w/o insert (bp): 7000
  Vector type: Mammalian Expression, Lentiviral
  Selectable markers: Blasticidin
Growth in bacteria
  Bacterial resistance: Ampicillin, 100 μg/mL
  Growth temperature: 30°C
  Growth strain: Stbl3
  Growth instructions: Grow in STBL3 bacteria (Invitrogen) at lower temps (~30C) to prevent recombination and increase plasmid production.
  Copy number: High Copy
Gene/Insert
  Gene/Insert name: ITGB3BP
  Species: H. sapiens (human)
  Insert size (bp): 534
  GenBank ID: BC009929
  Entrez Gene: ITGB3BP (a.k.a. CENP-R, CENPR, HSU37139, NRIF3, TAP20)
  Tag / fusion protein: V5 (C terminal on backbone)
  Cloning method: Gateway Cloning; 5′ cloning site attR1 (destroyed during cloning); 3′ cloning site attR2 (destroyed during cloning)
  Sequencing primers: 5′ CMV Forward; 3′ V5 Reverse
Resource information
  A portion of this plasmid was derived from a plasmid made by: The entry clone used to create this plasmid was obatined from the human ORFeome (v5.1) collection made available by the Center for Cancer Systems Biology at the Dana-Farber Cancer Institute in Boston, MA.
Terms and licenses: Academic/Nonprofit Terms; Industry Terms: Not Available to Industry
How to cite: pLenti6/V5-DEST-ITGB3BP was a gift from Lynda Chin (Addgene plasmid # 31211 ; http://n2t.net/addgene:31211 ; RRID:Addgene_31211)
