[The description below was written by a language model from this plasmid's Addgene catalogue record.]
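Description:
pLenti6/V5-DEST-ITGB3BP is a lentiviral mammalian expression plasmid built on the commercial pLenti6/V5-DEST Gateway destination backbone (about 7 kb without insert). It carries the human ITGB3BP open reading frame (also known as CENP-R or NRIF3), a 534 bp insert corresponding to a GenBank cDNA reference clone. The ORF was transferred from a human ORFeome collection entry clone by Gateway recombination, a reaction that consumes the attR1 and attR2 sites of the destination vector. The coding sequence is placed in frame with a backbone-encoded C-terminal V5 epitope tag, so the expressed protein can be detected with anti-V5 reagents without needing a gene-specific antibody. The record does not explicitly name the promoter, but the listed CMV forward sequencing primer upstream of the insert is consistent with CMV-driven expression. No feature table is provided, so the viral elements of the backbone are not itemised here.

In bacteria the plasmid is maintained at high copy under ampicillin selection. A recombination-deficient host strain is specified, reflecting the tendency of the repeated sequences in lentiviral vectors to rearrange. In mammalian cells, blasticidin resistance allows selection of transduced or transfected populations. As a lentiviral transfer vector, it is meant to be packaged into viral particles for stable delivery and integration of the V5-tagged ITGB3BP cassette into target cells. The associated publication concerns proinvasion and metastasis driver genes in early-stage melanoma, which suggests the construct was used for gain-of-function overexpression of ITGB3BP in that setting.
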