>Addgene plasmid #31211 | pLenti6/V5-DEST-ITGB3BP | addgene partial sequence | sequence record 35963 | pBABE-3
TAACCGGTACGCGTAGAATCGAGACCGAGGAGAGGGTTAGGGATAGGCTTACCTTCGAACCGCGGGCCCT
CTAGACTCGAGCGGCCGCCACTGTGCTGGATATCAACCACTTTGTACAAGAAGGTTGGGCAGTTTAAAAT
GGCTTTAAGGAATTCATAGCTGTCAAGATGACGTGATGCTTTGTGAGGAAGTCCTGTACTCTTTTCAAAC
AGTTTTTGTTTATTCACTTTTGTCATTAGTTCTTTGGTTTTCTGCATTTCTCTTTTTAAGAAATGTGATG
CACAGGAGATTCCAATGAGATTTTCAAGCTCTCTACTGCCCTCCAAAGCCTGTATACTACTTAAATTTTG
CATTATCTCCATGATTTCTTCTGACAATTTCTCAACTTTTGATAGCAACATCATGAATTCATCATTGTCT
TTTGTTGTAGATTCTTTGCTTTCAGTTAAACTGGGGTGATTCAATTTTTTTCTCTTTTCATTTGATAGTC
CATTTCTGTGCTTTTGCTCTTCAGAACTTGTGGGAGAAGCAAATAGACTCATTTGACAAGTTCCAGTTGT
TGGAGAATAAGTTATAACACTTTTCTTCCTTGTGATTTTTGAAGGATCAAATGAATTTTCTTCTAACAGA
CCATCCAACTTCAGTGATCTTTTAACAGGCATGCCAACTTTTTTGTACAAACTTGTTGATATCTGCAGAA
TTCCACCACACTGGACTAGT
